>Addgene plasmid #159679 | R703-M72-303: CMV51p> Halotag-Hs.KRAS4b | addgene full sequence | sequence record 313414 | Addgene NGS Result
GACGGATCGGGAGATCCGCCTTTATGTGTAACTCTTGGCTGAAGCTCTTACACCAATGCTGGGGGACATG
TACCTCCCAGGGGCCCAGGAAGACTACGGGAGGCTACACCAACGTCAATCAGAGGGGCCTGTGTAGCTAC
CGATAAGCGGACCCTCAAGAGGGCATTAGCAATAGTGTTTATAAGGCCCCCTTGTTAACCCTAAACGGGT
AGCATATGCTTCCCGGGTAGTAGTATATACTATCCAGACTAACCCTAATTCAATAGCATATGTTACCCAA
CGGGAAGCATATGCTATCGAATTAGGGTTAGTAAAAGGGTCCTAAGGAACAGCGATATCTCCCACCCCAT
GAGCTGTCACGGTTTTATTTACATGGGGTCAGGATTCCACGAGGGTAGTGAACCATTTTAGTCACAAGGG
CAGTGGCTGAAGATCAAGGAGCGGGCAGTGAACTCTCCTGAATCTTCGCCTGCTTCTTCATTCTCCTTCG
TTTAGCTAATAGAATAACTGCTGAGTTGTGAACAGTAAGGTGTATGTGAGGTGCTCGAAAACAAGGTTTC
AGGTGACGCCCCCAGAATAAAATTTGGACGGGGGGTTCAGTGGTGGCATTGTGCTATGACACCAATATAA
CCCTCACAAACCCCTTGGGCAATAAATACTAGTGTAGGAATGAAACATTCTGAATATCTTTAACAATAGA
AATCCATGGGGTGGGGACAAGCCGTAAAGACTGGATGTCCATCTCACACGAATTTATGGCTATGGGCAAC
ACATAATCCTAGTGCAATATGATACTGGGGTTATTAAGATGTGTCCCAGGCAGGGACCAAGACAGGTGAA
CCATGTTGTTACACTCTATTTGTAACAAGGGGAAAGAGAGTGGACGCCGACAGCAGCGGACTCCACTGGT
TGTCTCTAACACCCCCGAAAATTAAACGGGGCTCCACGCCAATGGGGCCCATAAACAAAGACAAGTGGCC
ACTCTTTTTTTTGAAATTGTGGAGTGGGGGCACGCGTCAGCCCCCACACGCCGCCCTGCGGTTTTGGACT
GTAAAATAAGGGTGTAATAACTTGGCTGATTGTAACCCCGCTAACCACTGCGGTCAAACCACTTGCCCAC
AAAACCACTAATGGCACCCCGGGGAATACCTGCATAAGTAGGTGGGCGGGCCAAGATAGGGGCGCGATTG
CTGCGATCTGGAGGACAAATTACACACACTTGCGCCTGAGCGCCAAGCACAGGGTTGTTGGTCCTCATAT
TCACGAGGTCGCTGAGAGCACGGTGGGCTAATGTTGCCATGGGTAGCATATACTACCCAAATATCTGGAT
AGCATATGCTATCCTAATCTATATCTGGGTAGCATAGGCTATCCTAATCTATATCTGGGTAGCATATGCT
ATCCTAATCTATATCTGGGTAGTATATGCTATCCTAATTTATATCTGGGTAGCATAGGCTATCCTAATCT
ATATCTGGGTAGCATATGCTATCCTAATCTATATCTGGGTAGTATATGCTATCCTAATCTGTATCCGGGT
AGCATATGCTATCCTAATAGAGATTAGGGTAGTATATGCTATCCTAATTTATATCTGGGTAGCATATACT
ACCCAAATATCTGGATAGCATATGCTATCCTAATCTATATCTGGGTAGCATATGCTATCCTAATCTATAT
CTGGGTAGCATAGGCTATCCTAATCTATATCTGGGTAGCATATGCTATCCTAATCTATATCTGGGTAGTA
TATGCTATCCTAATTTATATCTGGGTAGCATAGGCTATCCTAATCTATATCTGGGTAGCATATGCTATCC
TAATCTATATCTGGGTAGTATATGCTATCCTAATCTGTATCCGGGTAGCATATGCTATCCTCATGCATAT
ACAGTCAGCATATGATACCCAGTAGTAGAGTGGGAGTGCTATCCTTTGCATATGCCGCCACCTCCCAAGG
GGGCGTGAATTTTCGCTGCTTGTCCTTTTCCTGCTGGGGATCTCCCGATCCCCTATGGTGCACTCTCAGT
ACAATCTGCTCTGATGCCGCATAGTTAAGCCAGTATCTGCTCCCTGCTTGTGTGTTGGAGGTCGCTGAGT
AGTGCGCGAGCAAAATTTAAGCTACAACAAGGCAAGGCTTGACCGACAATTGCATGAAGAATCTGCTTAG
GGTTAGGCGTTTTGCGCTGCTTCGATCACAACTTTGTATAGAAAAGTTGGCCCTGCAGGCGTTACATAAC
TTACGGTAAATGGCCCGCCTGGCTGACCGCCCAACGACCCCCGCCCATTGACGTCAATAATGACGTATGT
TCCCATAGTAACGCCAATAGGGACTTTCCATTGACGTCAATGGGTGGAGTATTTACGGTAAACTGCCCAC
TTGGCAGTACATCAAGTGTATCATATGCCAAGTCCGCCCCCTATTGACGTCAATGACGGTAAATGGCCCG
CCTGGCATTATGCCCAGTACATGACCTTACGGGACTTTCCTACTTGGCAGTACATCTACGTATTAGTCAT
CGCTATTACCATGGTGATGCGGTTTTGGCAGTACACCAATGGGCGTGGATAGCGGTTTGACTCACGGGGA
TTTCCAAGTCTCCACCCCATTGACGTCAATGGGAGTTTGTTTTGGCACCAAAATCAACGGGACTTTCCAA
AATGTCGTAATAACCCCGCCCCGTTGACGCAAATGGGCGGTAGGCGTGTACGGTGGGAGGTCTATATAAG
CAGAGCTCGTTTAGTGAACCGTCAGATCGCCTGGAGACGCCATCCACGCTGTTTTGACCTCCATAGAAGA
CAGCCAACTTTTGTATACAAAGTGGACCATGGCAGAAATCGGTACTGGCTTTCCATTCGACCCCCATTAT
GTGGAAGTCCTGGGCGAGCGCATGCACTACGTCGATGTTGGTCCGCGCGATGGCACCCCTGTGCTGTTCC
TGCACGGTAACCCGACCTCCTCCTACGTGTGGCGCAACATCATCCCGCATGTTGCACCGACCCATCGCTG
CATTGCTCCAGACCTGATCGGTATGGGCAAATCCGACAAACCAGACCTGGGTTATTTCTTCGACGACCAC
GTCCGCTTCATGGATGCCTTCATCGAAGCCCTGGGTCTGGAAGAGGTCGTCCTGGTCATTCACGACTGGG
GCTCCGCTCTGGGTTTCCACTGGGCCAAGCGCAATCCAGAGCGCGTCAAAGGTATTGCATTTATGGAGTT
CATCCGCCCTATCCCGACCTGGGACGAATGGCCAGAATTTGCCCGCGAGACCTTCCAGGCCTTCCGCACC
ACCGACGTCGGCCGCAAGCTGATCATCGATCAGAACGTTTTTATCGAGGGTACGCTGCCGATGGGTGTCG
TCCGCCCGCTGACTGAAGTCGAGATGGACCATTACCGCGAGCCGTTCCTGAATCCTGTTGACCGCGAGCC
ACTGTGGCGCTTCCCAAACGAGCTGCCAATCGCCGGTGAGCCAGCGAACATCGTCGCGCTGGTCGAAGAA
TACATGGACTGGCTGCACCAGTCCCCTGTCCCGAAGCTGCTGTTCTGGGGCACCCCAGGCGTTCTGATCC
CACCGGCCGAAGCCGCTCGCCTGGCCAAAAGCCTGCCTAACTGCAAGGCTGTGGACATCGGCCCGGGTCT
GAATCTGCTGCAAGAAGACAACCCGGACCTGATCGGCAGCGAGATCGCGCGCTGGCTGTCGACGCTCGAG
ATTTCCGGCGAGCCAACCACTGAGGATCTGTACTTTCAGAGCGATAACGCGATCGCCACAACTTTGTACA
AAAAAGTTGGCACC
[564 nt withheld, positions 3795-4358]
TAATCAACTTTCTTGTACAAAGTTGTGAAATTCTGCAGATATCCATCACACTGGCGGCCGCTCGAGCATG
CATCTAGAGGGCCCTATTCTATAGTGTCACCTAAATGCTAGAGCTCGCTGATCAGCCTCGACTGTGCCTT
CTAGTTGCCAGCCATCTGTTGTTTGCCCCTCCCCCGTGCCTTCCTTGACCCTGGAAGGTGCCACTCCCAC
TGTCCTTTCCTAATAAAATGAGGAAATTGCATCGCATTGTCTGAGTAGGTGTCATTCTATTCTGGGGGGT
GGGGTGGGGCAGGACAGCAAGGGGGAGGATTGGGAAGACAATAGCAGGCATGCTGGGGATGCGGTGGGCT
CTATGGCTTCTGAGGCGGAAAGAACCAGCTGGGGCTCTAGGGGGTATCCCC
[124 nt withheld, positions 4760-4883]
C
[91 nt withheld, positions 4885-4975]
A
[49 nt withheld, positions 4977-5025]
CCTTTGACGTTGGAGTCCACGTTCTTT
[37 nt withheld, positions 5053-5089]
ACCCTATCTCGGTCTATTCTTTTGATTTATAAGGGATTTTGCCGATTTCGGCCTATTGGTTAAAAAATGA
GCTGATTTAACAAAAATTTAACGCGAATTAATTCTGTGGAATGTGTGTCAGTTAGGGTGTGGAAAGTCCC
CAGGCTCCCCAGCAGGCAGAAGTATGCAAAGCATGCATCTCAATTAGTCAGCAACCAGGTGTGGAAAGTC
CCTAGGCTCCCCAGCAGGCAGAAGTATGCAAAGCATGCATCTCAATTAGTCAGCAACCATAGTCCCGCCC
CTAACTCCGCCCATCCCGCCCCTAACTCCGCCCAGTTCCGCCCATTCTCCGCCCCATGGCTGACTAATTT
TTTTTATTTATGCAGAGGCCGAGGCCGCCTCTGCCTCTGAGCTATTCCAGAAGTAGTGAGGAGGCTTTTT
TGGAGGCCTAGGCTTTTGCAAAAAGCTCCCGGGAGCTTGTATATCCATTTTCGGATCTGATCAAGAGACA
GGATGAGGATCGTTTCGCATGATTGAACAAGATGGATTGCACGCAGGTTCTCCGGCCGCTTGGGTGGAGA
GGCTATTCGGCTATGACTGGGCACAACAGACAATCGGCTGCTCTGATGCCGCCGTGTTCCGGCTGTCAGC
GCAGGGGCGCCCGGTTCTTTTTGTCAAGACCGACCTGTCCGGTGCCCTGAATGAACTGCAGGACGAGGCA
GCGCGGCTATCGTGGCTGGCCACGACGGGCGTTCCTTGCGCAGCTGTGCTCGACGTTGTCACTGAAGCGG
GAAGGGACTGGCTGCTATTGGGCGAAGTGCCGGGGCAGGATCTCCTGTCATCTCACCTTGCTCCTGCCGA
GAAAGTATCCATCATGGCTGATGCAATGCGGCGGCTGCATACGCTTGATCCGGCTACCTGCCCATTCGAC
CACCAAGCGAAACATCGCATCGAGCGAGCACGTACTCGGATGGAAGCCGGTCTTGTCGATCAGGATGATC
TGGACGAAGAGCATCAGGGGCTCGCGCCAGCCGAACTGTTCGCCAGGCTCAAGGCGCGCATGCCCGACGG
CGAGGATCTCGTCGTGACCCATGGCGATGCCTGCTTGCCGAATATCATGGTGGAAAATGGCCGCTTTTCT
GGATTCATCGACTGTGGCCGGCTGGGTGTGGCGGACCGCTATCAGGACATAGCGTTGGCTACCCGTGATA
TTGCTGAAGAGCTTGGCGGCGAATGGGCTGACCGCTTCCTCGTGCTTTACGGTATCGCCGCTCCCGATTC
GCAGCGCATCGCCTTCTATCGCCTTCTTGACGAGTTCTTCTGAGCGGGACTCTGGGGTTCGAAATGACCG
ACCAAGCGACGCCCAACCTGCCATCACGAGATTTCGATTCCACCGCCGCCTTCTATGAAAGGTTGGGCTT
CGGAATCGTTTTCCGGGACGCCGGCTGGATGATCCTCCAGCGCGGGGATCTCATGCTGGAGTTCTTCGCC
CACCCCAACTTGTTTATTGCAGCTTATAATGGTTACAAATAAAGCAATAGCATCACAAATTTCACAAATA
AAGCATTTTTTTCACTGCATTCTAGTTGTGGTTTGTCCAAACTCATCAATGTATCTTATCATGTCTGTAT
ACCGTCGACCTCTAGCTAGAGCTTGGCGTAATCATGGTCATAGCTGTTTCCTGTGTGAAATTGTTATCCG
CTCACAATTCCACACAACATACGAGCCGGAAGCATAAAGTGTAAAGCCTGGGGTGCCTAATGAGTGAGCT
AACTCACATTAATTGCGTTGCGCTCACTGCCCGCTTTCCAGTCGGGAAACCTGTCGTGCCAGCTGCATTA
ATGAATCGGCCAACGCGCGGGGAGAGGCGGTTTGCGTATTGGGCGCTCTTCCGCTTCCTCGCTCACTGAC
TCGCTGCGCTCGGTCGTTCGGCTGCGGCGAGCGGTATCAGCTCACTCAAAGGCGGTAATACGGTTATCCA
CAGAATCAGGGGATAACGCAGGAAAGAACATGTGAGCAAAAGGCCAGCAAAAGGCCAGGAACCGTAAAAA
GGCCGCGTTGCTGGCGTTTTTCCATAGGCTCCGCCCCCCTGACGAGCATCACAAAAATCGACGCTCAAGT
CAGAGGTGGCGAAACCCGACAGGACTATAAAGATACCAGGCGTTTCCCCCTGGAAGCTCCCTCGTGCGCT
CTCCTGTTCCGACCCTGCCGCTTACCGGATACCTGTCCGCCTTTCTCCCTTCGGGAAGCGTGGCGCTTTC
TCATAGCTCACGCTGTAGGTATCTCAGTTCGGTGTAGGTCGTTCGCTCCAAGCTGGGCTGTGTGCACGAA
CCCCCCGTTCAGCCCGACCGCTGCGCCTTATCCGGTAACTATCGTCTTGAGTCCAACCCGGTAAGACACG
ACTTATCGCCACTGGCAGCAGCCACTGGTAACAGGATTAGCAGAGCGAGGTATGTAGGCGGTGCTACAGA
GTTCTTGAAGTGGTGGCCTAACTACGGCTACACTAGAAGAACAGTATTTGGTATCTGCGCTCTGCTGAAG
CCAGTTACCTTCGGAAAAAGAGTTGGTAGCTCTTGATCCGGCAAACAAACCACCGCTGGTAGCGGTGGTT
TTTTTGTTTGCAAGCAGCAGATTACGCGCAGAAAAAAAGGATCTCAAGAAGATCCTTTGATCTTTTCTAC
GGGGTCTGACGCTCAGTGGAACGAAAACTCACGTTAAGGGATTTTGGTCATGAGATTATCAAAAAGGATC
TTCACCTAGATCCTTTTAAATTAAAAATGAAGTTTTAAATCAATCTAAAGTATATATGAGTAAACTTGGT
CTGACAGTTACCAATGCTTAATCAGTGAGGCACCTATCTCAGCGATCTGTCTATTTCGTTCATCCATAGT
TGCCTGACTCCCCGTCGTGTAGATAACTACGATACGGGAGGGCTTACCATCTGGCCCCAGTGCTGCAATG
ATACCGCGAGACCCACGCTCACCGGCTCCAGATTTATCAGCAATAAACCAGCCAGCCGGAAGGGCCGAGC
GCAGAAGTGGTCCTGCAACTTTATCCGCCTCCATCCAGTCTATTAATTGTTGCCGGGAAGCTAGAGTAAG
TAGTTCGCCAGTTAATAGTTTGCGCAACGTTGTTGCCATTGCTACAGGCATCGTGGTGTCACGCTCGTCG
TTTGGTATGGCTTCATTCAGCTCCGGTTCCCAACGATCAAGGCGAGTTACATGATCCCCCATGTTGTGCA
AAAAAGCGGTTAGCTCCTTCGGTCCTCCGATCGTTGTCAGAAGTAAGTTGGCCGCAGTGTTATCACTCAT
GGTTATGGCAGCACTGCATAATTCTCTTACTGTCATGCCATCCGTAAGATGCTTTTCTGTGACTGGTGAG
TACTCAACCAAGTCATTCTGAGAATAGTGTATGCGGCGACCGAGTTGCTCTTGCCCGGCGTCAATACGGG
ATAATACCGCGCCACATAGCAGAACTTTAAAAGTGCTCATCATTGGAAAACGTTCTTCGGGGCGAAAACT
CTCAAGGATCTTACCGCTGTTGAGATCCAGTTCGATGTAACCCACTCGTGCACCCAACTGATCTTCAGCA
TCTTTTACTTTCACCAGCGTTTCTGGGTGAGCAAAAACAGGAAGGCAAAATGCCGCAAAAAAGGGAATAA
GGGCGACACGGAAATGTTGAATACTCATACTCTTCCTTTTTCAATATTATTGAAGCATTTATCAGGGTTA
TTGTCTCATGAGCGGATACATATTTGAATGTATTTAGAAAAATAAACAAATAGGGGTTCCGCGCACATTT
CCCCGAAAAGTGCCACCTGACGTC
Features (pLannotate 1.2.2; 26 found; start..end, strand, type, name):
    204..1993    -  rep_origin     oriP: Epstein-Barr virus oriP replication origin (Yates et al., 2000)
   2014..2066    -  misc_feature   bom (fragment): basis of mobility region from pBR322
   2199..2219    +  protein_bind   attB4: mutant version of attB; core recombination site for the Gateway® BP reaction BP Clonase™
   2230..2533    +  enhancer       CMV enhancer: human cytomegalovirus immediate early enhancer
   2535..2734    +  promoter       CMV promoter: human cytomegalovirus (CMV) immediate early promoter
   2805..2823    -  protein_bind   attB5 (fragment): mutant version of attB; core recombination site for the Gateway® BP reaction BP Clonase™
   2829..3719    +  CDS            HaloTag®: modified bacterial dehalogenase that forms covalent bonds with chloroalkane derivatives
   3732..3752    +  CDS            TEV site: tobacco etch virus (TEV) protease recognition and cleavage site
   3769..3786    +  protein_bind   attL1 (fragment): mutant version of attL; recombination site for the Gateway® LR reaction LR Clonase™
   3795..4361    +  CDS            K-Ras (sequence partly withheld): human small GTPase proto-oncoprotein
   4366..4383    -  protein_bind   attL2 (fragment): mutant version of attL; recombination site for the Gateway® LR reaction LR Clonase™
   4446..4464    -  promoter       SP6 promoter: promoter for bacteriophage SP6 RNA polymerase
   4490..4714    +  polyA_signal   bGH poly(A) signal: bovine growth hormone polyadenylation signal
   4718..4739    +  promoter       SV40 promoter (fragment): SV40 enhancer and early promoter
   4760..5188    +  rep_origin     f1 ori (sequence partly withheld): f1 bacteriophage origin of replication; arrow indicates direction of (+) strand synthesis
   5202..5531    +  promoter       SV40 promoter: SV40 enhancer and early promoter
   5598..6389    +  CDS            neo: KKA2_KLEPN - Also known as kan, nptII. Experimental evidence at protein level: Swiss-Prot protein existence level 1. Resistance to kanamycin, neomycin, paromomycin, ribostamycin, butirosin and gentamicin B. From Klebsiella pneumoniae.
   6413..6571    +  CDS            ble (fragment): BLE_KLEPN - Experimental evidence at protein level: Swiss-Prot protein existence level 1. Binding protein with a strong affinity to the bleomycin family of antibiotics. Binds to CL990; an antimitotic-antibiotic compound. From Klebsiella pneumoniae.
   6566..6687    +  polyA_signal   SV40 poly(A) signal: SV40 polyadenylation signal
   6760..6776    -  protein_bind   lac operator: The lac repressor binds to the lac operator to inhibit transcription in E. coli. This inhibition can be relieved by adding lactose or isopropyl-β-D-thiogalactopyranoside (IPTG). lac repressor encoded by lacI
   6784..6814    -  promoter       lac promoter: promoter for the E. coli lac operon
   6829..6850    -  protein_bind   CAP binding site: CAP binding activates transcription in the presence of cAMP. E. coli catabolite activator protein
   6863..6955    -  CDS            lacI (fragment): lac repressor; lacI; The lac repressor binds to the lac operator to inhibit transcription in E. coli. This inhibition can be relieved by adding lactose or isopropyl-β-D-thiogalactopyranoside (IPTG).
   7138..7726    -  rep_origin     ori: high-copy-number ColE1/pMB1/pBR322/pUC origin of replication
   7897..8757    -  CDS            AmpR: β-lactamase; bla; confers resistance to ampicillin, carbenicillin, and related antibiotics
   8758..8862    -  promoter       AmpR promoter: bla
