[The description below was written by a language model from this plasmid's Addgene catalogue record and pLannotate feature annotations shown in this document.]
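Description:
R703-M72-303: CMV51p> Halotag-Hs.KRAS4b is a mammalian expression plasmid of about 8.9 kb, built on the pDest-303 backbone by Gateway cloning, that expresses human KRAS4b fused at its N-terminus to HaloTag. In E. coli it is maintained as a high-copy plasmid through a ColE1/pUC-type origin and selected with ampicillin via the β-lactamase gene. An f1 origin is also present. For mammalian cells the backbone carries a neomycin phosphotransferase gene under the SV40 early promoter with an SV40 polyadenylation signal, which would allow G418 selection. It also carries the Epstein-Barr virus oriP element, which can support episomal maintenance in cells that supply EBNA1. No EBNA1 gene is annotated on this plasmid.

The expression cassette was assembled from several Gateway modules, and the remnant attB4, attB5 and attL1/attL2-like sites mark the junctions between promoter, tag and gene. A CMV immediate-early enhancer and promoter (named CMV51p in the construct title) drives an open reading frame made up of HaloTag, a TEV protease cleavage site and then the K-Ras coding sequence, ending in a bovine growth hormone polyadenylation signal. Placing the tag at the N-terminus leaves the C-terminal hypervariable region and CAAX motif of KRAS4b free for the lipid processing needed for membrane attachment. HaloTag is a modified bacterial dehalogenase that bonds covalently to chloroalkane ligands, so the fusion can be labelled in living cells with bright synthetic dyes. This fits the associated study of KRAS4b membrane interactions and diffusion behaviour. The record does not indicate any mutation in the KRAS insert.
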