Addgene plasmid #159679: R703-M72-303: CMV51p> Halotag-Hs.KRAS4b
Purpose: Mammalian protein expression of KRAS4b-Halotag fusion
Depositing lab: Dominic Esposito. Depositing organization: National Cancer Institute (NCI). Publication: Membrane interactions of the globular domain and the hypervariable region of KRAS4b define its unique diffusion behavior. Goswami D, Chen, Yang Y, Gudla PR, Columbus J, Worthy K, Rigby M, Wheeler M, Mukhopadhyay S, Powell K, Burgan W, Wall V, Esposito D, Simanshu DK, Lightstone FC, Nissley DV, McCormick F, Turbyville T. Elife. 2020 Jan 20;9. pii: 47654. doi: 10.7554/eLife.47654. PubMed 31958057.
Backbone
  Vector backbone: pDest-303
  Vector type: Mammalian Expression
Growth in bacteria
  Bacterial resistance: Ampicillin, 100 μg/mL
  Growth temperature: 37°C
  Growth strain: DH5alpha
  Copy number: High Copy
Gene/Insert
  Gene/Insert name: Halotag-Hs.KRAS4b
  Species: H. sapiens (human)
  Entrez Gene: KRAS (a.k.a. 'C-K-RAS, C-K-RAS, CFC2, K-RAS2A, K-RAS2B, K-RAS4A, K-RAS4B, K-Ras, K-Ras 2, KI-RAS, KRAS1, KRAS2, NS, NS3, OES, RALD, RASK2, c-Ki-ras, c-Ki-ras2)
  Tag / fusion protein: Halotag (N terminal on insert)
  Cloning method: Gateway Cloning
Terms and licenses: Academic/Nonprofit Terms; Industry Terms: Not Available to Industry
How to cite: R703-M72-303: CMV51p> Halotag-Hs.KRAS4b was a gift from Dominic Esposito (Addgene plasmid # 159679 ; http://n2t.net/addgene:159679 ; RRID:Addgene_159679)
